>Addgene plasmid #77200 | TRIB3 gRNA (BRDN0001146652) | addgene full sequence | sequence record 189020 | Addgene Assembled Sequence
CCCGGGTGCAAAGATGGATAAAGTTTTAAACAGAGAGGAATCTTTGCAGCTAATGGACCTTCTAGGTCTT
GAAAGGAGTGGGAATTGGCTCCGGTGCCCGTCAGTGGGCAGAGCGCACATCGCCCACAGTCCCCGAGAAG
TTGGGGGGAGGGGTCGGCAATTGATCCGGTGCCTAGAGAAGGTGGCGCGGGGTAAACTGGGAAAGTGATG
TCGTGTACTGGCTCCGCCTTTTTCCCGAGGGTGGGGGAGAACCGTATATAAGTGCAGTAGTCGCCGTGAA
CGTTCTTTTTCGCAACGGGTTTGCCGCCAGAACACAGGTAAGTGCCGTGTGTGGTTCCCGCGGGCCTGGC
CTCTTTACGGGTTATGGCCCTTGCGTGCCTTGAATTACTTCCACCTGGCTGCAGTACGTGATTCTTGATC
CCGAGCTTCGGGTTGGAAGTGGGTGGGAGAGTTCGAGGCCTTGCGCTTAAGGAGCCCCTTCGCCTCGTGC
TTGAGTTGAGGCCTGGCCTGGGCGCTGGGGCCGCCGCGTGCGAATCTGGTGGCACCTTCGCGCCTGTCTC
GCTGCTTTCGATAAGTCTCTAGCCATTTAAAATTTTTGATGACCTGCTGCGACGCTTTTTTTCTGGCAAG
ATAGTCTTGTAAATGCGGGCCAAGATCTGCACACTGGTATTTCGGTTTTTGGGGCCGCGGGCGGCGACGG
GGCCCGTGCGTCCCAGCGCACATGTTCGGCGAGGCGGGGCCTGCGAGCGCGGCCACCGAGAATCGGACGG
GGGTAGTCTCAAGCTGGCCGGCCTGCTCTGGTGCCTGGCCTCGCGCCGCCGTGTATCGCCCCGCCCTGGG
CGGCAAGGCTGGCCCGGTCGGCACCAGTTGCGTGAGCGGAAAGATGGCCGCTTCCCGGCCCTGCTGCAGG
GAGCTCAAAATGGAGGACGCGGCGCTCGGGAGAGCGGGCGGGTGAGTCACCCACACAAAGGAAAAGGGCC
TTTCCGTCCTCAGCCGTCGCTTCATGTGACTCCACGGAGTACCGGGCGCCGTCCAGGCACCTCGATTAGT
TCTCGAGCTTTTGGAGTACGTCGTCTTTAGGTTGGGGGGAGGGGTTTTATGCGATGGAGTTTCCCCACAC
TGAGTGGGTGGAGACTGAAGTTAGGCCAGCTTGGCACTTGATGTAATTCTCCTTGGAATTTGCCCTTTTT
GAGTTTGGATCTTGGTTCATTCTCAAGCCTCAGACAGTGGTTCAAAGTTTTTTTCTTCCATTTCAGGTGT
CGTGACGTACGGCCACCATGACCGAGTACAAGCCCACGGTGCGCCTCGCCACCCGCGACGACGTCCCCAG
GGCCGTACGCACCCTCGCCGCCGCGTTCGCCGACTACCCCGCCACGCGCCACACCGTCGATCCGGACCGC
CACATCGAGCGGGTCACCGAGCTGCAAGAACTCTTCCTCACGCGCGTCGGGCTCGACATCGGCAAGGTGT
GGGTCGCGGACGACGGCGCCGCCGTGGCGGTCTGGACCACGCCGGAGAGCGTCGAAGCGGGGGCGGTGTT
CGCCGAGATCGGCCCGCGCATGGCCGAGTTGAGCGGTTCCCGGCTGGCCGCGCAGCAACAGATGGAAGGC
CTCCTGGCGCCGCACCGGCCCAAGGAGCCCGCGTGGTTCCTGGCCACCGTCGGAGTCTCGCCCGACCACC
AGGGCAAGGGTCTGGGCAGCGCCGTCGTGCTCCCCGGAGTGGAGGCGGCCGAGCGCGCCGGGGTGCCCGC
CTTCCTGGAGACCTCCGCGCCCCGCAACCTCCCCTTCTACGAGCGGCTCGGCTTCACCGTCACCGCCGAC
GTCGAGGTGCCCGAAGGACCGCGCACCTGGTGCATGACCCGCAAGCCCGGTGCCTGAACGCGTTAAGTCG
ACAATCAACCTCTGGATTACAAAATTTGTGAAAGATTGACTGGTATTCTTAACTATGTTGCTCCTTTTAC
GCTATGTGGATACGCTGCTTTAATGCCTTTGTATCATGCTATTGCTTCCCGTATGGCTTTCATTTTCTCC
TCCTTGTATAAATCCTGGTTGCTGTCTCTTTATGAGGAGTTGTGGCCCGTTGTCAGGCAACGTGGCGTGG
TGTGCACTGTGTTTGCTGACGCAACCCCCACTGGTTGGGGCATTGCCACCACCTGTCAGCTCCTTTCCGG
GACTTTCGCTTTCCCCCTCCCTATTGCCACGGCGGAACTCATCGCCGCCTGCCTTGCCCGCTGCTGGACA
GGGGCTCGGCTGTTGGGCACTGACAATTCCGTGGTGTTGTCGGGGAAATCATCGTCCTTTCCTTGGCTGC
TCGCCTGTGTTGCCACCTGGATTCTGCGCGGGACGTCCTTCTGCTACGTCCCTTCGGCCCTCAATCCAGC
GGACCTTCCTTCCCGCGGCCTGCTGCCGGCTCTGCGGCCTCTTCCGCGTCTTCGCCTTCGCCCTCAGACG
AGTCGGATCTCCCTTTGGGCCGCCTCCCCGCGTCGACTTTAAGACCAATGACTTACAAGGCAGCTGTAGA
TCTTAGCCACTTTTTAAAAGAAAAGGGGGGACTGGAAGGGCTAATTCACTCCCAACGAAGACAAGATCTG
CTTTTTGCTTGTACTGGGTCTCTCTGGTTAGACCAGATCTGAGCCTGGGAGCTCTCTGGCTAACTAGGGA
ACCCACTGCTTAAGCCTCAATAAAGCTTGCCTTGAGTGCTTCAAGTAGTGTGTGCCCGTCTGTTGTGTGA
CTCTGGTAACTAGAGATCCCTCAGACCCTTTTAGTCAGTGTGGAAAATCTCTAGCAGTACGTATAGTAGT
TCATGTCATCTTATTATTCAGTATTTATAACTTGCAAAGAAATGAATATCAGAGAGTGAGAGGAACTTGT
TTATTGCAGCTTATAATGGTTACAAATAAAGCAATAGCATCACAAATTTCACAAATAAAGCATTTTTTTC
ACTGCATTCTAGTTGTGGTTTGTCCAAACTCATCAATGTATCTTATCATGTCTGGCTCTAGCTATCCCGC
CCCTAACTCCGCCCATCCCGCCCCTAACTCCGCCCAGTTCCGCCCATTCTCCGCCCCATGGCTGACTAAT
TTTTTTTATTTATGCAGAGGCCGAGGCCGCCTCGGCCTCTGAGCTATTCCAGAAGTAGTGAGGAGGCTTT
TTTGGAGGCCTAGGGACGTACCCAATTCGCCCTATAGTGAGTCGTATTACGCGCGCTCACTGGCCGTCGT
TTTACAACGTCGTGACTGGGAAAACCCTGGCGTTACCCAACTTAATCGCCTTGCAGCACATCCCCCTTTC
GCCAGCTGGCGTAATAGCGAAGAGGCCCGCACCGATCGCCCTTCCCAACAGTTGCGCAGCCTGAATGGCG
AATGGG
[124 nt withheld, positions 3367-3490]
C
[91 nt withheld, positions 3492-3582]
A
[49 nt withheld, positions 3584-3632]
CCTTTGACGTTGGAGTCCACGTTCTTT
[37 nt withheld, positions 3660-3696]
ACCCTATCTCGGTCTATTCTTTTGATTTATAAGGGATTTTGCCGATTTCGGCCTATTGGTTAAAAAATGA
GCTGATTTAACAAAAATTTAACGCGAATTTTAACAAAATATTAACGCTTACAATTTAGGTGGCACTTTTC
GGGGAAATGTGCGCGGAACCCCTATTTGTTTATTTTTCTAAATACATTCAAATATGTATCCGCTCATGAG
ACAATAACCCTGATAAATGCTTCAATAATATTGAAAAAGGAAGAGTATGAGTATTCAACATTTCCGTGTC
GCCCTTATTCCCTTTTTTGCGGCATTTTGCCTTCCTGTTTTTGCTCACCCAGAAACGCTGGTGAAAGTAA
AAGATGCTGAAGATCAGTTGGGTGCACGAGTGGGTTACATCGAACTGGATCTCAACAGCGGTAAGATCCT
TGAGAGTTTTCGCCCCGAAGAACGTTTTCCAATGATGAGCACTTTTAAAGTTCTGCTATGTGGCGCGGTA
TTATCCCGTATTGACGCCGGGCAAGAGCAACTCGGTCGCCGCATACACTATTCTCAGAATGACTTGGTTG
AGTACTCACCAGTCACAGAAAAGCATCTTACGGATGGCATGACAGTAAGAGAATTATGCAGTGCTGCCAT
AACCATGAGTGATAACACTGCGGCCAACTTACTTCTGACAACGATCGGAGGACCGAAGGAGCTAACCGCT
TTTTTGCACAACATGGGGGATCATGTAACTCGCCTTGATCGTTGGGAACCGGAGCTGAATGAAGCCATAC
CAAACGACGAGCGTGACACCACGATGCCTGTAGCAATGGCAACAACGTTGCGCAAACTATTAACTGGCGA
ACTACTTACTCTAGCTTCCCGGCAACAATTAATAGACTGGATGGAGGCGGATAAAGTTGCAGGACCACTT
CTGCGCTCGGCCCTTCCGGCTGGCTGGTTTATTGCTGATAAATCTGGAGCCGGTGAGCGTGGGTCTCGCG
GTATCATTGCAGCACTGGGGCCAGATGGTAAGCCCTCCCGTATCGTAGTTATCTACACGACGGGGAGTCA
GGCAACTATGGATGAACGAAATAGACAGATCGCTGAGATAGGTGCCTCACTGATTAAGCATTGGTAACTG
TCAGACCAAGTTTACTCATATATACTTTAGATTGATTTAAAACTTCATTTTTAATTTAAAAGGATCTAGG
TGAAGATCCTTTTTGATAATCTCATGACCAAAATCCCTTAACGTGAGTTTTCGTTCCACTGAGCGTCAGA
CCCCGTAGAAAAGATCAAAGGATCTTCTTGAGATCCTTTTTTTCTGCGCGTAATCTGCTGCTTGCAAACA
AAAAAACCACCGCTACCAGCGGTGGTTTGTTTGCCGGATCAAGAGCTACCAACTCTTTTTCCGAAGGTAA
CTGGCTTCAGCAGAGCGCAGATACCAAATACTGTTCTTCTAGTGTAGCCGTAGTTAGGCCACCACTTCAA
GAACTCTGTAGCACCGCCTACATACCTCGCTCTGCTAATCCTGTTACCAGTGGCTGCTGCCAGTGGCGAT
AAGTCGTGTCTTACCGGGTTGGACTCAAGACGATAGTTACCGGATAAGGCGCAGCGGTCGGGCTGAACGG
GGGGTTCGTGCACACAGCCCAGCTTGGAGCGAACGACCTACACCGAACTGAGATACCTACAGCGTGAGCT
ATGAGAAAGCGCCACGCTTCCCGAAGGGAGAAAGGCGGACAGGTATCCGGTAAGCGGCAGGGTCGGAACA
GGAGAGCGCACGAGGGAGCTTCCAGGGGGAAACGCCTGGTATCTTTATAGTCCTGTCGGGTTTCGCCACC
TCTGACTTGAGCGTCGATTTTTGTGATGCTCGTCAGGGGGGCGGAGCCTATGGAAAAACGCCAGCAACGC
GGCCTTTTTACGGTTCCTGGCCTTTTGCTGGCCTTTTGCTCACATGTTCTTTCCTGCGTTATCCCCTGAT
TCTGTGGATAACCGTATTACCGCCTTTGAGTGAGCTGATACCGCTCGCCGCAGCCGAACGACCGAGCGCA
GCGAGTCAGTGAGCGAGGAAGCGGAAGAGCGCCCAATACGCAAACCGCCTCTCCCCGCGCGTTGGCCGAT
TCATTAATGCAGCTGGCACGACAGGTTTCCCGACTGGAAAGCGGGCAGTGAGCGCAACGCAATTAATGTG
AGTTAGCTCACTCATTAGGCACCCCAGGCTTTACACTTTATGCTTCCGGCTCGTATGTTGTGTGGAATTG
TGAGCGGATAACAATTTCACACAGGAAACAGCTATGACCATGATTACGCCAAGCGCGCAATTAACCCTCA
CTAAAGGGAACAAAAGCTGGAGCTGCAAGCTTAATGTAGTCTTATGCAATACTCTTGTAGTCTTGCAACA
TGGTAACGATGAGTTAGCAACATGCCTTACAAGGAGAGAAAAAGCACCGTGCATGCCGATTGGTGGAAGT
AAGGTGGTACGATCGTGCCTTATTAGGAAGGCAACAGACGGGTCTGACATGGATTGGACGAACCACTGAA
TTGCCGCATTGCAGAGATATTGTATTTAAGTGCCTAGCTCGATACATAAACGGGTCTCTCTGGTTAGACC
AGATCTGAGCCTGGGAGCTCTCTGGCTAACTAGGGAACCCACTGCTTAAGCCTCAATAAAGCTTGCCTTG
AGTGCTTCAAGTAGTGTGTGCCCGTCTGTTGTGTGACTCTGGTAACTAGAGATCCCTCAGACCCTTTTAG
TCAGTGTGGAAAATCTCTAGCAGTGGCGCCCGAACAGGGACTTGAAAGCGAAAGGGAAACCAGAGGAGCT
CTCTCGACGCAGGACTCGGCTTGCTGAAGCGCGCACGGCAAGAGGCGAGGGGCGGCGACTGGTGAGTACG
CCAAAAATTTTGACTAGCGGAGGCTAGAAGGAGAGAGATGGGTGCGAGAGCGTCAGTATTAAGCGGGGGA
GAATTAGATCGCGATGGGAAAAAATTCGGTTAAGGCCAGGGGGAAAGAAAAAATATAAATTAAAACATAT
AGTATGGGCAAGCAGGGAGCTAGAACGATTCGCAGTTAATCCTGGCCTGTTAGAAACATCAGAAGGCTGT
AGACAAATACTGGGACAGCTACAACCATCCCTTCAGACAGGATCAGAAGAACTTAGATCATTATATAATA
CAGTAGCAACCCTCTATTGTGTGCATCAAAGGATAGAGATAAAAGACACCAAGGAAGCTTTAGACAAGAT
AGAGGAAGAGCAAAACAAAAGTAAGACCACCGCACAGCAAGCGGCCGCTGATCTTCAGACCTGGAGGAGG
AGATATGAGGGACAATTGGAGAAGTGAATTATATAAATATAAAGTAGTAAAAATTGAACCATTAGGAGTA
GCACCCACCAAGGCAAAGAGAAGAGTGGTGCAGAGAGAAAAAAGAGCAGTGGGAATAGGAGCTTTGTTCC
TTGGGTTCTTGGGAGCAGCAGGAAGCACTATGGGCGCAGCGTCAATGACGCTGACGGTACAGGCCAGACA
ATTATTGTCTGGTATAGTGCAGCAGCAGAACAATTTGCTGAGGGCTATTGAGGCGCAACAGCATCTGTTG
CAACTCACAGTCTGGGGCATCAAGCAGCTCCAGGCAAGAATCCTGGCTGTGGAAAGATACCTAAAGGATC
AACAGCTCCTGGGGATTTGGGGTTGCTCTGGAAAACTCATTTGCACCACTGCTGTGCCTTGGAATGCTAG
TTGGAGTAATAAATCTCTGGAACAGATTTGGAATCACACGACCTGGATGGAGTGGGACAGAGAAATTAAC
AATTACACAAGCTTAATACACTCCTTAATTGAAGAATCGCAAAACCAGCAAGAAAAGAATGAACAAGAAT
TATTGGAATTAGATAAATGGGCAAGTTTGTGGAATTGGTTTAACATAACAAATTGGCTGTGGTATATAAA
ATTATTCATAATGATAGTAGGAGGCTTGGTAGGTTTAAGAATAGTTTTTGCTGTACTTTCTATAGTGAAT
AGAGTTAGGCAGGGATATTCACCATTATCGTTTCAGACCCACCTCCCAACCCCGAGGGGACCCAGAGAGG
GCCTATTTCCCATGATTCCTTCATATTTGCATATACGATACAAGGCTGTTAGAGAGATAATTAGAATTAA
TTTGACTGTAAACACAAAGATATTAGTACAAAATACGTGACGTAGAAAGTAATAATTTCTTGGGTAGTTT
GCAGTTTTAAAATTATGTTTTAAAATGGACTATCATATGCTTACCGTAACTTGAAAGTATTTCGATTTCT
TGGCTTTATATATCTTGTGGAAAGGACGAAACACCGGTCCAGAAACGAGCTCGAAGGTTTTAGAGCTAGA
AATAGCAAGTTAAAATAAGGCTAGTCCGTTATCAACTTGAAAAAGTGGCACCGAGTCGGTGCTTTTTTAA
GCTTGGCGTAACTAGATCTTGAGACAAATGGCAGTATTCATCCACAATTTTAAAAGAAAAGGGGGGATTG
GGGGGTACAGTGCAGGGGAAAGAATAGTAGACATAATAGCAACAGACATACAAACTAAAGAATTACAAAA
ACAAATTACAAAAATTCAAAATTTTCGGGTTTATTACAGGGACAGCAGAGATCCACTTTGGCGCCGGCTC
GAGGGGG
Features (pLannotate 1.2.2; 29 found; start..end, strand, type, name):
     14..80      +  CDS            small t antigen (fragment): SV40 (simian virus 40) small t antigen
    106..317     +  promoter       EF-1α core promoter: core promoter for human elongation factor EF-1α
    318..1256    +  intron         EF-1α intron A: intron upstream of the start codon of human EF-1α
   1278..1877    +  CDS            PuroR (fragment): puromycin N-acetyltransferase; pac from Streptomyces; confers resistance to puromycin
   1893..2481    +  misc_feature   WPRE: woodchuck hepatitis virus posttranscriptional regulatory element
   2532..2551    +  misc_feature   cPPT/CTS (fragment): central polypurine tract and central termination sequence of HIV-1
   2553..2786    +  LTR            3' LTR (ΔU3): self-inactivating 3' long terminal repeat (LTR) from HIV-1
   2864..2985    +  polyA_signal   SV40 poly(A) signal: SV40 polyadenylation signal
   3025..3160    +  rep_origin     SV40 ori: SV40 origin of replication
   3181..3199    -  promoter       T7 promoter: promoter for bacteriophage T7 RNA polymerase
   3207..3362    +  CDS            lacZα (fragment): LacZα fragment of β-galactosidase; lacZ fragment
   3367..3795    +  rep_origin     f1 ori (sequence partly withheld): f1 bacteriophage origin of replication; arrow indicates direction of (+) strand synthesis
   3848..3952    +  promoter       AmpR promoter: bla
   3953..4813    +  CDS            AmpR: β-lactamase; bla; confers resistance to ampicillin, carbenicillin, and related antibiotics
   4984..5572    +  rep_origin     ori: high-copy-number ColE1/pMB1/pBR322/pUC origin of replication
   5755..5847    +  CDS            lacI (fragment): lac repressor; lacI; The lac repressor binds to the lac operator to inhibit transcription in E. coli. This inhibition can be relieved by adding lactose or isopropyl-β-D-thiogalactopyranoside (IPTG).
   5860..5881    +  protein_bind   CAP binding site: CAP binding activates transcription in the presence of cAMP. E. coli catabolite activator protein
   5896..5926    +  promoter       lac promoter: promoter for the E. coli lac operon
   5934..5950    +  protein_bind   lac operator: The lac repressor binds to the lac operator to inhibit transcription in E. coli. This inhibition can be relieved by adding lactose or isopropyl-β-D-thiogalactopyranoside (IPTG). lac repressor encoded by lacI
   5995..6013    +  promoter       T3 promoter: promoter for bacteriophage T3 RNA polymerase
   6041..6267    +  promoter       RSV promoter: Rous sarcoma virus enhancer/promoter
   6268..6448    +  LTR            5' LTR (truncated): truncated 5' long terminal repeat (LTR) from HIV-1
   6495..6620    +  misc_feature   HIV-1 Ψ: packaging signal of human immunodeficiency virus type 1
   6604..6967    +  CDS            HIV-1 gag (fragment): gag protein from human immunodeficiency virus 1; gag
   7113..7346    +  misc_feature   RRE: The Rev response element (RRE) of HIV-1 allows for Rev-dependent mRNA export from the nucleus to the cytoplasm.
   7723..7749    +  CDS            Rev (fragment): human immunodeficiency virus 1 (HIV-1) Rev protein; rev; enhances nuclear export of unspliced and incompletely spliced viral mRNAs
   7753..7993    +  promoter       U6 promoter: RNA polymerase III promoter for human U6 snRNA
   8023..8098    +  misc_RNA       gRNA scaffold: guide RNA scaffold for the Streptococcus pyogenes CRISPR/Cas9 system
   8154..8271    +  misc_feature   cPPT/CTS: central polypurine tract and central termination sequence of HIV-1
