[The description below was written by a language model from this plasmid's Addgene catalogue record and pLannotate feature annotations shown in this document.]
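Description:
TRIB3 gRNA (BRDN0001146652) is a third-generation lentiviral single-guide RNA plasmid built on the lentiGuide-Puro backbone and designed to target human TRIB3 (also known as TRB3, NIPK, SINK or SKIP3). It is propagated in E. coli as a high-copy plasmid through a ColE1/pUC-type origin with ampicillin selection via β-lactamase. The backbone also carries an f1 origin, an SV40 origin and poly(A) signal, and remnants of lac and T7/T3 cloning-vector sequence.

The lentiviral transfer cassette begins with an RSV promoter fused to a truncated HIV-1 5' LTR, which drives Tat-independent production of the viral genomic RNA in packaging cells. It is followed by the Ψ packaging signal with a partial gag fragment, the Rev response element for nuclear export, and a cPPT/CTS. It ends in a ΔU3 self-inactivating 3' LTR. Two expression units sit within this frame. A human U6 RNA polymerase III promoter transcribes the TRIB3-specific spacer joined to the Streptococcus pyogenes Cas9 guide scaffold. An EF-1α core promoter with its intron A drives puromycin N-acetyltransferase, allowing selection of transduced mammalian cells, and a WPRE downstream enhances transcript expression.

According to the depositor, the guide was designed against several TRIB3 RefSeq transcript variants. The plasmid does not encode Cas9, so it must be paired with a separate Cas9 vector such as lentiCas9-Blast or used in cells already expressing Cas9. It belongs to a human kinome gRNA collection and is used for CRISPR knockout of TRIB3 by lentiviral delivery.
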