Addgene plasmid #77200: TRIB3 gRNA (BRDN0001146652)
Purpose: 3rd generation lentiviral gRNA plasmid targeting human TRIB3
Depositing lab: John Doench & David Root. Depositing organization: Broad Institute. Publication: Optimized sgRNA design to maximize activity and minimize off-target effects of CRISPR-Cas9. Doench JG, Fusi N, Sullender M, Hegde M, Vaimberg EW, Donovan KF, Smith I, Tothova Z, Wilen C, Orchard R, Virgin HW, Listgarten J, Root DE. Nat Biotechnol. 2016 Jan 18. doi: 10.1038/nbt.3437. PubMed 26780180.
Backbone
  Vector backbone: lentiGuide-Puro
  Backbone manufacturer: Zhang Lab (Addgene plasmid # 52963)
  Vector type: Mammalian Expression, Lentiviral, CRISPR
  Selectable markers: Puromycin
Growth in bacteria
  Bacterial resistance: Ampicillin, 100 μg/mL
  Growth temperature: 37°C
  Growth strain: DH5alpha
  Copy number: High Copy
Gene/Insert
  Gene/Insert name: TRIB3 (alt names: TRIB3; NM_001301188.1)
  gRNA/shRNA sequence: GTCCAGAAACGAGCTCGAAG
  Species: H. sapiens (human)
  Entrez Gene: TRIB3 (a.k.a. C20orf97, NIPK, SINK, SKIP3, TRB3)
  Promoter: hU6
  Cloning method: Unknown
  Sequencing primers: 5′ U6-F; 3′ pS2-R
Terms and licenses: Academic/Nonprofit Terms; Industry Terms: Not Available to Industry
Depositor comments: The gRNA was designed to target the following Genbank reference sequence(s): NM_001301188.1,NM_001301190.1,NM_001301193.1,NM_001301196.1,NM_001301201.1,NM_021158.4. Note that this plasmid does NOT contain Cas9. It should be used in conjunction with lentiCas9-Blast (Addgene #52962) or otherwise with cell lines already expressing Cas9. Browse the full kinome gRNA library at http://www.addgene.org/pooled-library/broadgpp-human-kinome/ or visit http://www.broadinstitute.org/rnai/public/ for detailed protocols and information.
How to cite: TRIB3 gRNA (BRDN0001146652) was a gift from John Doench & David Root (Addgene plasmid # 77200 ; http://n2t.net/addgene:77200 ; RRID:Addgene_77200)
