>Addgene plasmid #77200 | TRIB3 gRNA (BRDN0001146652) | depositor partial sequence | sequence record 144660 | Target Sequence
GTCCAGAAACGAGCTCGAAG
