>Addgene plasmid #77200 | TRIB3 gRNA (BRDN0001146652) | addgene partial sequence | sequence record 151363 | hU6-F 5'-GAGGGCCTATTTCCCATGATT-3'
GTGACGTAGAAAGTAATAATTTCTTGGGTAGTTTGCAGTTTTAAAATTATGTTTTAAAATGGACTATCAT
ATGCTTACCGTAACTTGAAAGTATTTCGATTTCTTGGCTTTATATATCTTGTGGAAAGGACGAAACACCG
GTCCAGAAACGAGCTCGAAGGTTTTAGAGCTAGAAATAGCAAGTTAAAATAAGGCTAGTCCGTTATCAAC
TTGAAAAAGTGGCACCGAGTCGGTGCTTTTTTAAGCTTGGCGTAACTAGATCTTGAGACAAATGGCAGTA
TTCATCCACAATTTTAAAAGAAAAGGGGGGATTGGGGGGTACAGTGCAGGGGAAAGAATAGTAGACATAA
TAGCAACAGACATACAAACTAAAGAATTACAAAAACAAATTACAAAAATTCAAAATTTTCGGGTTTATTA
CAGGGACAGCAGAGATCCACTTTGGCGCCGGCTCGAGGGGGCCCGGGTGCAAAGATGGATAAAGTTTTAA
ACAGAGAGGAATCTTTGCAGCTAATGGACCTTCTAGGTCTTGAAAGGAGTGGGAATTGGCTCCGGTGCCC
GTCAGTGGGCAGAGCGCACATCGCCCACAGTCCCCGAGAAGTTGGGGGGAGGGGTCGGCAATTGATCCGG
TGCCTAGAGAAGGTGGCGCGGGGTAAACTGGGAAAGTGATGTCGTGTACTGGCTCCGCCTTTTTCCCGAG
GGTGG
